Addgene plasmid #144598: TFORF3122
Purpose: Lentiviral vector for overexpressing transcription factor ORFs with unique 24-bp barcodes. Barcodes facilitate identification of transcription factors in pooled screens.
Depositing lab: Feng Zhang. Depositing organization: Broad Institute. Publication: A transcription factor atlas of directed differentiation. Joung J, Ma S, Tay T, Geiger-Schuller KR, Kirchgatterer PC, Verdine VK, Guo B, Arias-Garcia MA, Allen WE, Singh A, Kuksenko O, Abudayyeh OO, Gootenberg JS, Fu Z, Macrae RK, Buenrostro JD, Regev A, Zhang F. Cell. 2023 Jan 5;186(1):209-229.e26. doi: 10.1016/j.cell.2022.11.026. PubMed 36608654.
Backbone
  Vector backbone: pLX_TRC317
  Backbone manufacturer: Broad Institute Genetic Perturbation Platform
  Backbone size w/o insert (bp): 8264
  Vector type: Mammalian Expression, Lentiviral
  Selectable markers: Puromycin
Growth in bacteria
  Bacterial resistance: Ampicillin, 100 μg/mL
  Growth temperature: 37°C
  Growth strain: NEB Stable
  Copy number: High Copy
Gene/Insert
  Gene/Insert name: SATB1
  Species: H. sapiens (human)
  Insert size (bp): 2495
  Entrez Gene: SATB1 (a.k.a. DEFDA, DHDBV, KTZSL)
  Promoter: EF1a
  Tag / fusion protein: V5 (C terminal on insert)
  Cloning method: Gateway Cloning
  Sequencing primers: 5′ GGGTGGAGACTGAAGTTAGGCCAG; 3′ CACATAGCGTAAAAGGAGCAACATAG
Resource information
  A portion of this plasmid was derived from a plasmid made by: Broad Institute Genetic Perturbation Platform
Terms and licenses: Academic/Nonprofit Terms; Industry Terms: Not Available to Industry
Depositor comments: NM_001322874.1 Please test multiple small colonies in case of plasmid recombination. To make this collection available in a timely manner, a portion of this collection was not fully sequenced by Addgene. If an Addgene verified full plasmid sequence is not available, please contact us prior to placing an order to request the full sequence.
How to cite: TFORF3122 was a gift from Feng Zhang (Addgene plasmid # 144598 ; http://n2t.net/addgene:144598 ; RRID:Addgene_144598)
