[The description below was written by a language model from this plasmid's Addgene catalogue record and pLannotate feature annotations shown in this document.]
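Description:
TFORF3122 is a third-generation-style, self-inactivating lentiviral expression plasmid built on the pLX_TRC317 backbone. It carries the human transcription factor SATB1 as one member of a barcoded transcription factor ORF collection. In bacteria it is maintained at high copy through a ColE1/pUC-type origin and selected with ampicillin via the β-lactamase gene. An f1 origin and remnants of a lac/lacZα cloning region, flanked by T7 and T3 promoters, are also present in the backbone. The depositor notes that the plasmid can recombine, which is a common concern with LTR-containing vectors.

The viral genome is transcribed from an RSV promoter fused to a truncated HIV-1 5' LTR. It contains the Ψ packaging signal, a gag fragment, the RRE for Rev-dependent nuclear export, a cPPT/CTS element, WPRE to enhance transcript expression, and a ΔU3 3' LTR followed by an SV40 polyadenylation signal. Within this genome, an SV40 early promoter drives the puromycin N-acetyltransferase gene for selection of transduced mammalian cells. Downstream, the EF-1α promoter drives constitutive expression of the SATB1 ORF. The ORF was introduced by Gateway cloning, so it is flanked by attB1 and attB2 sites and reads into a C-terminal V5 epitope tag for detection.

According to the record, each construct in the collection also carries a unique 24-bp barcode, although the feature table does not annotate it. The barcode identifies which transcription factor a cell received, so the vector suits pooled overexpression screens, such as studies of directed differentiation, as well as individual SATB1 overexpression.
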