Features (pLannotate 1.2.2; 34 found; start..end, strand, type, name):
      5..231     +  promoter       RSV promoter: Rous sarcoma virus enhancer/promoter
    232..412     +  LTR            5' LTR (truncated): truncated 5' long terminal repeat (LTR) from HIV-1
    459..584     +  misc_feature   HIV-1 Ψ: packaging signal of human immunodeficiency virus type 1
    568..931     +  CDS            HIV-1 gag (fragment): gag protein from human immunodeficiency virus 1; gag
   1077..1310    +  misc_feature   RRE: The Rev response element (RRE) of HIV-1 allows for Rev-dependent mRNA export from the nucleus to the cytoplasm.
   1687..1713    +  CDS            Rev (fragment): human immunodeficiency virus 1 (HIV-1) Rev protein; rev; enhances nuclear export of unspliced and incompletely spliced viral mRNAs
   1720..1743    +  promoter       SV40 promoter (fragment): SV40 early promoter
   1744..1815    +  promoter       SV40 promoter (fragment): SV40 enhancer and early promoter
   1839..1974    +  rep_origin     SV40 ori: SV40 origin of replication
   2020..2616    +  CDS            PuroR (fragment): puromycin N-acetyltransferase; pac from Streptomyces; confers resistance to puromycin
   2665..2782    +  misc_feature   cPPT/CTS: central polypurine tract and central termination sequence of HIV-1
   2847..2913    +  CDS            small t antigen (fragment): SV40 (simian virus 40) small t antigen
   2920..4098    +  promoter       EF-1α promoter: strong constitutive promoter for human elongation factor EF-1α
   4119..4136    +  protein_bind   attB1 (fragment): mutant version of attB; core recombination site for the Gateway® BP reaction BP Clonase™
   4142..6430    +  CDS            SATB1: SATB1_HUMAN - Experimental evidence at protein level: Swiss-Prot protein existence level 1. Crucial silencing factor contributing to the initiation of X inactivation mediated by Xist RNA that occurs during embryogenesis and in lymphoma (By similarity). Binds to DNA at special AT-rich sequences, the consensus SATB1-binding sequence (CSBS), at nuclear matrix- or scaffold-associated regions. Thought to recognize the sugar-phosphate structure of double-stranded DNA. Transcriptional repressor controlling nuclear and viral gene expression in a phosphorylated and acetylated status-dependent manner, b
   6433..6456    -  protein_bind   attB2: mutant version of attB; recombination site for the Gateway® BP reaction BP Clonase™
   6464..6505    +  CDS            V5 tag: epitope tag from simian virus 5
   6521..6574    +  promoter       U6 promoter (fragment): RNA polymerase III promoter for human U6 snRNA
   6616..7204    +  misc_feature   WPRE: woodchuck hepatitis virus posttranscriptional regulatory element
   7255..7274    +  misc_feature   cPPT/CTS (fragment): central polypurine tract and central termination sequence of HIV-1
   7276..7509    +  LTR            3' LTR (ΔU3): self-inactivating 3' long terminal repeat (LTR) from HIV-1
   7587..7708    +  polyA_signal   SV40 poly(A) signal: SV40 polyadenylation signal
   7748..7883    +  rep_origin     SV40 ori: SV40 origin of replication
   7904..7922    -  promoter       T7 promoter: promoter for bacteriophage T7 RNA polymerase
   7930..8085    +  CDS            lacZα (fragment): LacZα fragment of β-galactosidase; lacZ fragment
   8090..8518    +  rep_origin     f1 ori (sequence partly withheld): f1 bacteriophage origin of replication; arrow indicates direction of (+) strand synthesis
   8571..8675    +  promoter       AmpR promoter: bla
   8676..9536    +  CDS            AmpR: β-lactamase; bla; confers resistance to ampicillin, carbenicillin, and related antibiotics
   9707..10295   +  rep_origin     ori: high-copy-number ColE1/pMB1/pBR322/pUC origin of replication
  10478..10570   +  CDS            lacI (fragment): lac repressor; lacI; The lac repressor binds to the lac operator to inhibit transcription in E. coli. This inhibition can be relieved by adding lactose or isopropyl-β-D-thiogalactopyranoside (IPTG).
  10583..10604   +  protein_bind   CAP binding site: CAP binding activates transcription in the presence of cAMP. E. coli catabolite activator protein
  10619..10649   +  promoter       lac promoter: promoter for the E. coli lac operon
  10653..10675   +  protein_bind   lac operator (fragment): The lac repressor binds to the lac operator to inhibit transcription in E. coli. This inhibition can be relieved by adding lactose or isopropyl-β-D-thiogalactopyranoside (IPTG). lac repressor encoded by lacI
  10718..10736   +  promoter       T3 promoter: promoter for bacteriophage T3 RNA polymerase
>Addgene plasmid #144598 | TFORF3122 | addgene full sequence | sequence record 404293 | Addgene NGS Result
TTAATGTAGTCTTATGCAATACTCTTGTAGTCTTGCAACATGGTAACGATGAGTTAGCAACATGCCTTAC
AAGGAGAGAAAAAGCACCGTGCATGCCGATTGGTGGAAGTAAGGTGGTACGATCGTGCCTTATTAGGAAG
GCAACAGACGGGTCTGACATGGATTGGACGAACCACTGAATTGCCGCATTGCAGAGATATTGTATTTAAG
TGCCTAGCTCGATACATAAACGGGTCTCTCTGGTTAGACCAGATCTGAGCCTGGGAGCTCTCTGGCTAAC
TAGGGAACCCACTGCTTAAGCCTCAATAAAGCTTGCCTTGAGTGCTTCAAGTAGTGTGTGCCCGTCTGTT
GTGTGACTCTGGTAACTAGAGATCCCTCAGACCCTTTTAGTCAGTGTGGAAAATCTCTAGCAGTGGCGCC
CGAACAGGGACTTGAAAGCGAAAGGGAAACCAGAGGAGCTCTCTCGACGCAGGACTCGGCTTGCTGAAGC
GCGCACGGCAAGAGGCGAGGGGCGGCGACTGGTGAGTACGCCAAAAATTTTGACTAGCGGAGGCTAGAAG
GAGAGAGATGGGTGCGAGAGCGTCAGTATTAAGCGGGGGAGAATTAGATCGCGATGGGAAAAAATTCGGT
TAAGGCCAGGGGGAAAGAAAAAATATAAATTAAAACATATAGTATGGGCAAGCAGGGAGCTAGAACGATT
CGCAGTTAATCCTGGCCTGTTAGAAACATCAGAAGGCTGTAGACAAATACTGGGACAGCTACAACCATCC
CTTCAGACAGGATCAGAAGAACTTAGATCATTATATAATACAGTAGCAACCCTCTATTGTGTGCATCAAA
GGATAGAGATAAAAGACACCAAGGAAGCTTTAGACAAGATAGAGGAAGAGCAAAACAAAAGTAAGACCAC
CGCACAGCAAGCGGCCGCTGATCTTCAGACCTGGAGGAGGAGATATGAGGGACAATTGGAGAAGTGAATT
ATATAAATATAAAGTAGTAAAAATTGAACCATTAGGAGTAGCACCCACCAAGGCAAAGAGAAGAGTGGTG
CAGAGAGAAAAAAGAGCAGTGGGAATAGGAGCTTTGTTCCTTGGGTTCTTGGGAGCAGCAGGAAGCACTA
TGGGCGCAGCGTCAATGACGCTGACGGTACAGGCCAGACAATTATTGTCTGGTATAGTGCAGCAGCAGAA
CAATTTGCTGAGGGCTATTGAGGCGCAACAGCATCTGTTGCAACTCACAGTCTGGGGCATCAAGCAGCTC
CAGGCAAGAATCCTGGCTGTGGAAAGATACCTAAAGGATCAACAGCTCCTGGGGATTTGGGGTTGCTCTG
GAAAACTCATTTGCACCACTGCTGTGCCTTGGAATGCTAGTTGGAGTAATAAATCTCTGGAACAGATTTG
GAATCACACGACCTGGATGGAGTGGGACAGAGAAATTAACAATTACACAAGCTTAATACACTCCTTAATT
GAAGAATCGCAAAACCAGCAAGAAAAGAATGAACAAGAATTATTGGAATTAGATAAATGGGCAAGTTTGT
GGAATTGGTTTAACATAACAAATTGGCTGTGGTATATAAAATTATTCATAATGATAGTAGGAGGCTTGGT
AGGTTTAAGAATAGTTTTTGCTGTACTTTCTATAGTGAATAGAGTTAGGCAGGGATATTCACCATTATCG
TTTCAGACCCACCTCCCAACCCCGAGGGGACCCATGCATTGCATCTCAATTAGTCAGCAACCAGGTGTGG
AAAGTCCCCAGGCTCCCCAGCAGGCAGAAGTATGCAAAGCATGCGTCTCAATTAGTCAGCAACCATAGTC
CCGCCCCTAACTCCGCCCATCCCGCCCCTAACTCCGCCCAGTTCCGCCCATTCTCCGCCCCATGGCTGAC
TAATTTTTTTTATTTATGCAGAGGCCGAGGCCGCCTCGGCCTCTGAGCTATTCCAGAAGTAGTGAGGAGG
CTTTTTTGGAGGCCTAGGCTTTTGCAAAAAGCTTTCTAGAGGTACCACCGGAGCTTACCATGACCGAGTA
CAAGCCCACGGTGCGCCTCGCCACCCGCGACGACGTCCCCAGGGCCGTACGCACCCTCGCCGCCGCGTTC
GCCGACTACCCCGCCACGCGCCACACCGTCGATCCGGACCGCCACATCGAGCGGGTCACCGAGCTGCAAG
AACTCTTCCTCACGCGCGTCGGGCTCGACATCGGCAAGGTGTGGGTCGCGGACGACGGCGCCGCCGTGGC
GGTCTGGACCACGCCGGAGAGCGTCGAAGCGGGGGCGGTGTTCGCCGAGATCGGCCCGCGCATGGCCGAG
TTGAGCGGTTCCCGGCTGGCCGCGCAGCAACAGATGGAAGGCCTCCTGGCGCCGCACCGGCCCAAGGAGC
CCGCGTGGTTCCTGGCCACCGTCGGCGTCTCGCCCGACCACCAGGGCAAGGGTCTGGGCAGCGCCGTCGT
GCTCCCCGGAGTGGAGGCGGCCGAGCGCGCCGGGGTGCCCGCCTTCCTGGAGACCTCCGCGCCCCGCAAC
CTCCCCTTCTACGAGCGGCTCGGCTTCACCGTCACCGCCGACGTCGAGGTGCCCGAAGGACCGCGCACCT
GGTGCATGACCCGCAAGCCCGGTGCCAGTTAACGAATTCTAGATCTTGAGACAAATGGCAGTATTCATCC
ACAATTTTAAAAGAAAAGGGGGGATTGGGGGGTACAGTGCAGGGGAAAGAATAGTAGACATAATAGCAAC
AGACATACAAACTAAAGAATTACAAAAACAAATTACAAAAATTCAAAATTTTCGGGTTTATTACAGGGAC
AGCAGAGATCCACTTTGGCGCCGGCTCGAGGCCTGCAGGTGCAAAGATGGATAAAGTTTTAAACAGAGAG
GAATCTTTGCAGCTAATGGACCTTCTAGGTCTTGAAAGGAGTGGGAATTGGCTCCGGTGCCCGTCAGTGG
GCAGAGCGCACATCGCCCACAGTCCCCGAGAAGTTGGGGGGAGGGGTCGGCAATTGAACCGGTGCCTAGA
GAAGGTGGCGCGGGGTAAACTGGGAAAGTGATGTCGTGTACTGGCTCCGCCTTTTTCCCGAGGGTGGGGG
AGAACCGTATATAAGTGCAGTAGTCGCCGTGAACGTTCTTTTTCGCAACGGGTTTGCCGCCAGAACACAG
GTAAGTGCCGTGTGTGGTTCCCGCGGGCCTGGCCTCTTTACGGGTTATGGCCCTTGCGTGCCTTGAATTA
CTTCCACCTGGCTGCAGTACGTGATTCTTGATCCCGAGCTTCGGGTTGGAAGTGGGTGGGAGAGTTCGAG
GCCTTGCGCTTAAGGAGCCCCTTCGCCTCGTGCTTGAGTTGAGGCCTGGCCTGGGCGCTGGGGCCGCCGC
GTGCGAATCTGGTGGCACCTTCGCGCCTGTCTCGCTGCTTTCGATAAGTCTCTAGCCATTTAAAATTTTT
GATGACCTGCTGCGACGCTTTTTTTCTGGCAAGATAGTCTTGTAAATGCGGGCCAAGATCTGCACACTGG
TATTTCGGTTTTTGGGGCCGCGGGCGGCGACGGGGCCCGTGCGTCCCAGCGCACATGTTCGGCGAGGCGG
GGCCTGCGAGCGCGGCCACCGAGAATCGGACGGGGGTAGTCTCAAGCTGGCCGGCCTGCTCTGGTGCCTG
GCCTCGCGCCGCCGTGTATCGCCCCGCCCTGGGCGGCAAGGCTGGCCCGGTCGGCACCAGTTGCGTGAGC
GGAAAGATGGCCGCTTCCCGGCCCTGCTGCAGGGAGCTCAAAATGGAGGACGCGGCGCTCGGGAGAGCGG
GCGGGTGAGTCACCCACACAAAGGAAAAGGGCCTTTCCGTCCTCAGCCGTCGCTTCATGTGACTCCACGG
AGTACCGGGCGCCGTCCAGGCACCTCGATTAGTTCTCGAGCTTTTGGAGTACGTCGTCTTTAGGTTGGGG
GGAGGGGTTTTATGCGATGGAGTTTCCCCACACTGAGTGGGTGGAGACTGAAGTTAGGCCAGCTTGGCAC
TTGATGTAATTCTCCTTGGAATTTGCCCTTTTTGAGTTTGGATCTTGGTTCATTCTCAAGCCTCAGACAG
TGGTTCAAAGTTTTTTTCTTCCATTTCAGGTGTCGTGAGGCTAGCATCGATTGATCAACAAGTTTGTACA
AAAAAGTTGGCATGGATCATTTGAACGAGGCAACTCAGGGGAAAGAACATTCAGAAATGTCTAACAATGT
GAGTGATCCGAAGGGTCCACCAGCCAAGATTGCCCGCCTGGAGCAGAACGGGAGCCCGCTAGGAAGAGGA
AGGCTTGGGAGTACAGGTGCAAAAATGCAGGGAGTGCCTTTAAAACACTCGGGCCATCTGATGAAAACCA
ACCTTAGGAAAGGAACCATGCTGCCAGTTTTCTGTGTGGTGGAACATTATGAAAACGCCATTGAATATGA
TTGCAAGGAGGAGCATGCAGAATTTGTGCTGGTGAGAAAGGATATGCTTTTCAACCAGCTGATCGAAATG
GCATTGCTGTCTCTAGGTTATTCACATAGCTCTGCTGCCCAGGCCAAAGGGCTAATCCAGGTTGGAAAGT
GGAATCCAGTTCCACTGTCTTACGTGACAGATGCCCCTGATGCTACAGTAGCAGATATGCTTCAAGATGT
GTATCATGTGGTCACATTGAAAATTCAGTTACACAGTTGCCCCAAACTAGAAGACTTGCCTCCCGAACAA
TGGTCGCACACCACAGTGAGGAATGCTCTGAAGGACTTACTGAAAGATATGAATCAGAGTTCATTGGCCA
AGGAGTGCCCCCTTTCACAGAGTATGATTTCTTCCATTGTGAACAGTACTTACTATGCAAATGTCTCAGC
AGCAAAATGTCAAGAATTTGGAAGGTGGTACAAACATTTCAAGAAGACAAAAGATATGATGGTTGAAATG
GATAGTCTTTCTGAGCTATCCCAGCAAGGCGCCAATCATGTCAATTTTGGCCAGCAACCAGTTCCAGGGA
ACACAGCCGAGCAGCCTCCATCCCCTGCGCAGCTCTCCCATGGCAGCCAGCCCTCTGTCCGGACACCTCT
TCCAAACCTGCACCCTGGGCTCGTATCAACACCTATCAGTCCTCAATTGGTCAACCAGCAGCTGGTGATG
GCTCAGCTGCTGAACCAGCAGTATGCAGTGAATAGACTTTTAGCCCAGCAGTCCTTAAACCAACAATACT
TGAACCACCCTCCCCCTGTCAGTAGATCTATGAATAAGCCTTTGGAGCAACAGGTTTCGACCAACACAGA
GGTGTCTTCCGAAATCTACCAGTGGGTACGCGATGAACTGAAACGAGCAGGAATCTCCCAGGCGGTATTT
GCACGTGTGGCTTTTAACAGAACTCAGGGCTTGCTTTCAGAAATCCTCCGAAAGGAAGAGGACCCCAAGA
CTGCATCCCAGTCTTTGCTGGTAAACCTTCGGGCTATGCAGAATTTCTTGCAGTTACCGGAAGCTGAAAG
AGACCGAATATACCAGGACGAAAGGGAAAGGAGCTTGAATGCTGCCTCGGCCATGGGTCCTGCCCCCCTC
ATCAGCACACCACCCAGCCGTCCTCCCCAGGTGAAAACAGCTACTATTGCCACTGAAAGGAATGGGAAAC
CAGAGAACAATACCATGAACATTAATGCTTCCATTTATGATGAGATTCAGCAGGAAATGAAGCGTGCTAA
AGTGTCTCAAGCACTGTTTGCAAAGGTTGCAGCAACCAAAAGCCAGGGATGGTTGTGCGAGCTGTTACGC
TGGAAAGAAGATCCTTCTCCAGAAAACAGAACCCTGTGGGAGAACCTCTCCATGATCCGAAGGTTCCTCA
GTCTTCCTCAGCCAGAACGTGATGCCATTTATGAACAGGAGAGCAACGCGGTGCATCACCATGGCGACAG
GCCGCCCCACATTATCCATGTTCCAGCAGAGCAGATTCAGCAACAGCAGCAGCAACAGCAACAGCAGCAG
CAGCAGCAGCAGGCACCGCCGCCTCCACAGCCACAGCAGCAGCCACAGACAGGCCCTCGGCTCCCCCCAC
GGCAACCCACGGTGGCCTCTCCAGCAGAGTCAGATGAGGAAAACCGACAGAAGACCCGGCCACGAACAAA
AATTTCAGTGGAAGCCTTGGGAATCCTCCAGAGTTTCATACAAGACGTGGGCCTGTACCCTGACGAAGAG
GCCATCCAGACTCTGTCTGCCCAGCTCGACCTTCCCAAGTACACCATCATCAAGTTCTTTCAGAACCAGC
GGTACTATCTCAAGCACCACGGCAAACTGAAGGACAATTCCGGTTTAGAGGTCGATGTGGCAGAATATAA
AGAAGAGGAGCTGCTGAAGGATTTGGAAGAGAGTGTCCAAGATAAAAATACTAACACCCTTTTTTCAGTG
AAACTAGAAGAAGAGCTGTCAGTGGAAGGAAACACAGACATTAATACTGATTTGAAAGACTGCCCAACTT
TCTTGTACAAAGTGGTTGATATCGGTAAGCCTATCCCTAACCCTCTCCTCGGTCTCGATTCTACGTAGTA
ATGAACTAGTCCGTAACTTGAAAGTATTTCGATTTCTTGGCTTTATATATCTTGTGGAAAGGACGAAAAC
CATCTCCGACATGAATGTTAACGCGTTAAGTCGACAATCAACCTCTGGATTACAAAATTTGTGAAAGATT
GACTGGTATTCTTAACTATGTTGCTCCTTTTACGCTATGTGGATACGCTGCTTTAATGCCTTTGTATCAT
GCTATTGCTTCCCGTATGGCTTTCATTTTCTCCTCCTTGTATAAATCCTGGTTGCTGTCTCTTTATGAGG
AGTTGTGGCCCGTTGTCAGGCAACGTGGCGTGGTGTGCACTGTGTTTGCTGACGCAACCCCCACTGGTTG
GGGCATTGCCACCACCTGTCAGCTCCTTTCCGGGACTTTCGCTTTCCCCCTCCCTATTGCCACGGCGGAA
CTCATCGCCGCCTGCCTTGCCCGCTGCTGGACAGGGGCTCGGCTGTTGGGCACTGACAATTCCGTGGTGT
TGTCGGGGAAATCATCGTCCTTTCCTTGGCTGCTCGCCTGTGTTGCCACCTGGATTCTGCGCGGGACGTC
CTTCTGCTACGTCCCTTCGGCCCTCAATCCAGCGGACCTTCCTTCCCGCGGCCTGCTGCCGGCTCTGCGG
CCTCTTCCGCGTCTTCGCCTTCGCCCTCAGACGAGTCGGATCTCCCTTTGGGCCGCCTCCCCGCGTCGAC
TTTAAGACCAATGACTTACAAGGCAGCTGTAGATCTTAGCCACTTTTTAAAAGAAAAGGGGGGACTGGAA
GGGCTAATTCACTCCCAACGAAGACAAGATCTGCTTTTTGCTTGTACTGGGTCTCTCTGGTTAGACCAGA
TCTGAGCCTGGGAGCTCTCTGGCTAACTAGGGAACCCACTGCTTAAGCCTCAATAAAGCTTGCCTTGAGT
GCTTCAAGTAGTGTGTGCCCGTCTGTTGTGTGACTCTGGTAACTAGAGATCCCTCAGACCCTTTTAGTCA
GTGTGGAAAATCTCTAGCAGTACGTATAGTAGTTCATGTCATCTTATTATTCAGTATTTATAACTTGCAA
AGAAATGAATATCAGAGAGTGAGAGGAACTTGTTTATTGCAGCTTATAATGGTTACAAATAAAGCAATAG
CATCACAAATTTCACAAATAAAGCATTTTTTTCACTGCATTCTAGTTGTGGTTTGTCCAAACTCATCAAT
GTATCTTATCATGTCTGGCTCTAGCTATCCCGCCCCTAACTCCGCCCATCCCGCCCCTAACTCCGCCCAG
TTCCGCCCATTCTCCGCCCCATGGCTGACTAATTTTTTTTATTTATGCAGAGGCCGAGGCCGCCTCGGCC
TCTGAGCTATTCCAGAAGTAGTGAGGAGGCTTTTTTGGAGGCCTAGGGACGTACCCAATTCGCCCTATAG
TGAGTCGTATTACGCGCGCTCACTGGCCGTCGTTTTACAACGTCGTGACTGGGAAAACCCTGGCGTTACC
CAACTTAATCGCCTTGCAGCACATCCCCCTTTCGCCAGCTGGCGTAATAGCGAAGAGGCCCGCACCGATC
GCCCTTCCCAACAGTTGCGCAGCCTGAATGGCGAATGGG
[124 nt withheld, positions 8090-8213]
C
[91 nt withheld, positions 8215-8305]
A
[49 nt withheld, positions 8307-8355]
CCTTTGACGTTGGAGTCCACGTTCTTT
[37 nt withheld, positions 8383-8419]
ACCCTATCTCGGTCTATTCTTTTGATTTATAAGGGATTTTGCCGATTTCGGCCTATTGGTTAAAAAATGA
GCTGATTTAACAAAAATTTAACGCGAATTTTAACAAAATATTAACGCTTACAATTTAGGTGGCACTTTTC
GGGGAAATGTGCGCGGAACCCCTATTTGTTTATTTTTCTAAATACATTCAAATATGTATCCGCTCATGAG
ACAATAACCCTGATAAATGCTTCAATAATATTGAAAAAGGAAGAGTATGAGTATTCAACATTTCCGTGTC
GCCCTTATTCCCTTTTTTGCGGCATTTTGCCTTCCTGTTTTTGCTCACCCAGAAACGCTGGTGAAAGTAA
AAGATGCTGAAGATCAGTTGGGTGCACGAGTGGGTTACATCGAACTGGATCTCAACAGCGGTAAGATCCT
TGAGAGTTTTCGCCCCGAAGAACGTTTTCCAATGATGAGCACTTTTAAAGTTCTGCTATGTGGCGCGGTA
TTATCCCGTATTGACGCCGGGCAAGAGCAACTCGGTCGCCGCATACACTATTCTCAGAATGACTTGGTTG
AGTACTCACCAGTCACAGAAAAGCATCTTACGGATGGCATGACAGTAAGAGAATTATGCAGTGCTGCCAT
AACCATGAGTGATAACACTGCGGCCAACTTACTTCTGACAACGATCGGAGGACCGAAGGAGCTAACCGCT
TTTTTGCACAACATGGGGGATCATGTAACTCGCCTTGATCGTTGGGAACCGGAGCTGAATGAAGCCATAC
CAAACGACGAGCGTGACACCACGATGCCTGTAGCAATGGCAACAACGTTGCGCAAACTATTAACTGGCGA
ACTACTTACTCTAGCTTCCCGGCAACAATTAATAGACTGGATGGAGGCGGATAAAGTTGCAGGACCACTT
CTGCGCTCGGCCCTTCCGGCTGGCTGGTTTATTGCTGATAAATCTGGAGCCGGTGAGCGTGGGTCTCGCG
GTATCATTGCAGCACTGGGGCCAGATGGTAAGCCCTCCCGTATCGTAGTTATCTACACGACGGGGAGTCA
GGCAACTATGGATGAACGAAATAGACAGATCGCTGAGATAGGTGCCTCACTGATTAAGCATTGGTAACTG
TCAGACCAAGTTTACTCATATATACTTTAGATTGATTTAAAACTTCATTTTTAATTTAAAAGGATCTAGG
TGAAGATCCTTTTTGATAATCTCATGACCAAAATCCCTTAACGTGAGTTTTCGTTCCACTGAGCGTCAGA
CCCCGTAGAAAAGATCAAAGGATCTTCTTGAGATCCTTTTTTTCTGCGCGTAATCTGCTGCTTGCAAACA
AAAAAACCACCGCTACCAGCGGTGGTTTGTTTGCCGGATCAAGAGCTACCAACTCTTTTTCCGAAGGTAA
CTGGCTTCAGCAGAGCGCAGATACCAAATACTGTTCTTCTAGTGTAGCCGTAGTTAGGCCACCACTTCAA
GAACTCTGTAGCACCGCCTACATACCTCGCTCTGCTAATCCTGTTACCAGTGGCTGCTGCCAGTGGCGAT
AAGTCGTGTCTTACCGGGTTGGACTCAAGACGATAGTTACCGGATAAGGCGCAGCGGTCGGGCTGAACGG
GGGGTTCGTGCACACAGCCCAGCTTGGAGCGAACGACCTACACCGAACTGAGATACCTACAGCGTGAGCT
ATGAGAAAGCGCCACGCTTCCCGAAGGGAGAAAGGCGGACAGGTATCCGGTAAGCGGCAGGGTCGGAACA
GGAGAGCGCACGAGGGAGCTTCCAGGGGGAAACGCCTGGTATCTTTATAGTCCTGTCGGGTTTCGCCACC
TCTGACTTGAGCGTCGATTTTTGTGATGCTCGTCAGGGGGGCGGAGCCTATGGAAAAACGCCAGCAACGC
GGCCTTTTTACGGTTCCTGGCCTTTTGCTGGCCTTTTGCTCACATGTTCTTTCCTGCGTTATCCCCTGAT
TCTGTGGATAACCGTATTACCGCCTTTGAGTGAGCTGATACCGCTCGCCGCAGCCGAACGACCGAGCGCA
GCGAGTCAGTGAGCGAGGAAGCGGAAGAGCGCCCAATACGCAAACCGCCTCTCCCCGCGCGTTGGCCGAT
TCATTAATGCAGCTGGCACGACAGGTTTCCCGACTGGAAAGCGGGCAGTGAGCGCAACGCAATTAATGTG
AGTTAGCTCACTCATTAGGCACCCCAGGCTTTACACTTTATGCTTCCGGCTCGTATGTTGTGTGGAATTG
TGAGCGGATAACAATTTCACACAGGAAACAGCTATGACCATGATTACGCCAAGCGCGCAATTAACCCTCA
CTAAAGGGAACAAAAGCTGGAGCTGCAAGC
