>Addgene plasmid #144598 | TFORF3122 | depositor partial sequence | sequence record 285909 | Insert
ATCGATTGATCAACAAGTTTGTACAAAAAAGTTGGCATGGATCATTTGAACGAGGCAACTCAGGGGAAAG
AACATTCAGAAATGTCTAACAATGTGAGTGATCCGAAGGGTCCACCAGCCAAGATTGCCCGCCTGGAGCA
GAACGGGAGCCCGCTAGGAAGAGGAAGGCTTGGGAGTACAGGTGCAAAAATGCAGGGAGTGCCTTTAAAA
CACTCGGGCCATCTGATGAAAACCAACCTTAGGAAAGGAACCATGCTGCCAGTTTTCTGTGTGGTGGAAC
ATTATGAAAACGCCATTGAATATGATTGCAAGGAGGAGCATGCAGAATTTGTGCTGGTGAGAAAGGATAT
GCTTTTCAACCAGCTGATCGAAATGGCATTGCTGTCTCTAGGTTATTCACATAGCTCTGCTGCCCAGGCC
AAAGGGCTAATCCAGGTTGGAAAGTGGAATCCAGTTCCACTGTCTTACGTGACAGATGCCCCTGATGCTA
CAGTAGCAGATATGCTTCAAGATGTGTATCATGTGGTCACATTGAAAATTCAGTTACACAGTTGCCCCAA
ACTAGAAGACTTGCCTCCCGAACAATGGTCGCACACCACAGTGAGGAATGCTCTGAAGGACTTACTGAAA
GATATGAATCAGAGTTCATTGGCCAAGGAGTGCCCCCTTTCACAGAGTATGATTTCTTCCATTGTGAACA
GTACTTACTATGCAAATGTCTCAGCAGCAAAATGTCAAGAATTTGGAAGGTGGTACAAACATTTCAAGAA
GACAAAAGATATGATGGTTGAAATGGATAGTCTTTCTGAGCTATCCCAGCAAGGCGCCAATCATGTCAAT
TTTGGCCAGCAACCAGTTCCAGGGAACACAGCCGAGCAGCCTCCATCCCCTGCGCAGCTCTCCCATGGCA
GCCAGCCCTCTGTCCGGACACCTCTTCCAAACCTGCACCCTGGGCTCGTATCAACACCTATCAGTCCTCA
ATTGGTCAACCAGCAGCTGGTGATGGCTCAGCTGCTGAACCAGCAGTATGCAGTGAATAGACTTTTAGCC
CAGCAGTCCTTAAACCAACAATACTTGAACCACCCTCCCCCTGTCAGTAGATCTATGAATAAGCCTTTGG
AGCAACAGGTTTCGACCAACACAGAGGTGTCTTCCGAAATCTACCAGTGGGTACGCGATGAACTGAAACG
AGCAGGAATCTCCCAGGCGGTATTTGCACGTGTGGCTTTTAACAGAACTCAGGGCTTGCTTTCAGAAATC
CTCCGAAAGGAAGAGGACCCCAAGACTGCATCCCAGTCTTTGCTGGTAAACCTTCGGGCTATGCAGAATT
TCTTGCAGTTACCGGAAGCTGAAAGAGACCGAATATACCAGGACGAAAGGGAAAGGAGCTTGAATGCTGC
CTCGGCCATGGGTCCTGCCCCCCTCATCAGCACACCACCCAGCCGTCCTCCCCAGGTGAAAACAGCTACT
ATTGCCACTGAAAGGAATGGGAAACCAGAGAACAATACCATGAACATTAATGCTTCCATTTATGATGAGA
TTCAGCAGGAAATGAAGCGTGCTAAAGTGTCTCAAGCACTGTTTGCAAAGGTTGCAGCAACCAAAAGCCA
GGGATGGTTGTGCGAGCTGTTACGCTGGAAAGAAGATCCTTCTCCAGAAAACAGAACCCTGTGGGAGAAC
CTCTCCATGATCCGAAGGTTCCTCAGTCTTCCTCAGCCAGAACGTGATGCCATTTATGAACAGGAGAGCA
ACGCGGTGCATCACCATGGCGACAGGCCGCCCCACATTATCCATGTTCCAGCAGAGCAGATTCAGCAACA
GCAGCAGCAACAGCAACAGCAGCAGCAGCAGCAGCAGGCACCGCCGCCTCCACAGCCACAGCAGCAGCCA
CAGACAGGCCCTCGGCTCCCCCCACGGCAACCCACGGTGGCCTCTCCAGCAGAGTCAGATGAGGAAAACC
GACAGAAGACCCGGCCACGAACAAAAATTTCAGTGGAAGCCTTGGGAATCCTCCAGAGTTTCATACAAGA
CGTGGGCCTGTACCCTGACGAAGAGGCCATCCAGACTCTGTCTGCCCAGCTCGACCTTCCCAAGTACACC
ATCATCAAGTTCTTTCAGAACCAGCGGTACTATCTCAAGCACCACGGCAAACTGAAGGACAATTCCGGTT
TAGAGGTCGATGTGGCAGAATATAAAGAAGAGGAGCTGCTGAAGGATTTGGAAGAGAGTGTCCAAGATAA
AAATACTAACACCCTTTTTTCAGTGAAACTAGAAGAAGAGCTGTCAGTGGAAGGAAACACAGACATTAAT
ACTGATTTGAAAGACTGCCCAACTTTCTTGTACAAAGTGGTTGATATCGGTAAGCCTATCCCTAACCCTC
TCCTCGGTCTCGATTCTACGTAGTAATGAACTAGTCCGTAACTTGAAAGTATTTCGATTTCTTGGCTTTA
TATATCTTGTGGAAAGGACGAAAACCATCTCCGACATGAATGTTA
