>Addgene plasmid #144598 | TFORF3122 | depositor partial sequence | sequence record 285910 | Barcode
AAACCATCTCCGACATGAATGTTA
